>Addgene plasmid #191152 | EK0358 SFFV-mCherry-SG(Bdnf.s1L36)SG-EGFP (FLP-IN) | addgene full sequence | sequence record 375600 | Addgene NGS Result
AGTATCTGCTCCCTGCTTGTGTGTTGGAGGTCGCTGAGTAGTGCGCGAGCAAAATTTAAGCTACAACAAG
GCAAGGCTTGACCGACAATTGCCGATAAAATAAAAGATTTTATTTAGTCTCCAGAAAAAGGGGGGAATGA
AAGACCCCACCTGTAGGTTTGGCAAGCTAGCTGCAGTAACGCCATTTTGCAAGGCATGGAAAAATACCAA
ACCAAGAATAGAGAAGTTCAGATCAAGGGCGGGTACATGAAAATAGCTAACGTTGGGCCAAACAGGATAT
CTGCGGTGAGCAGTTTCGGCCCCGGCCCGGGGCCAAGAACAGATGGTCACCGCAGTTTCGGCCCCGGCCC
GAGGCCAAGAACAGATGGTCCCCAGATATGGCCCAACCCTCAGCAGTTTCTTAAGACCCATCAGATGTTT
CCAGGCTCCCCCAAGGACCTGAAATGACCCTGCGCCTTATTTGAATTAACCAATCAGCCTGCTTCTCGCT
TCTGTTCGCGCGCTTCTGCTTCCCGAGCTCTATAAAAGAGCTCACAACCCCTCACTCGGCGCGCCAGTCC
TCCGACAGACTGAGTCGCCCGGGAAGCTTCGCCACCATGGTGAGCAAGGGCGAGGAGGATAACATGGCCA
TCATCAAGGAGTTCATGCGCTTCAAGGTGCACATGGAGGGCTCCGTGAACGGCCACGAGTTCGAGATCGA
GGGCGAGGGCGAGGGCCGCCCCTACGAGGGCACCCAGACCGCCAAGCTGAAGGTGACCAAGGGTGGCCCC
CTGCCCTTCGCCTGGGACATCCTGTCCCCTCAGTTCATGTACGGCTCCAAGGCCTACGTGAAGCACCCCG
CCGACATTCCCGACTACTTGAAGCTGTCCTTCCCCGAGGGCTTCAAGTGGGAGCGCGTGATGAACTTCGA
GGACGGCGGCGTGGTGACCGTGACCCAGGACTCCTCCCTGCAGGACGGCGAGTTCATCTACAAGGTGAAG
CTGCGCGGCACCAACTTCCCCTCCGACGGCCCCGTAATGCAGAAGAAGACCATGGGCTGGGAGGCCTCCT
CCGAGCGGATGTACCCCGAGGACGGCGCCCTGAAGGGCGAGATCAAGCAGAGGCTGAAGCTGAAGGACGG
CGGCCACTACGACGCTGAGGTCAAGACCACCTACAAGGCCAAGAAGCCCGTGCAGCTGCCCGGCGCCTAC
AACGTCAACATCAAGTTGGACATCACCTCCCACAACGAGGACTACACCATCGTGGAACAGTACGAACGCG
CCGAGGGCCGCCACTCCACCGGCGGCATGGACGAGCTGTACAAGAGCGAAGCCAGACACAAACAGAAAAT
TGTGGCTCCGGTGAAACAGACTTTGAATTTTGACCTTCTGAAGCTGGCGGGAGACGTCGAGTCCAACCCC
GGTCCCGGATCCACGCTTTATCAACCAGAATAGATAGTGAAGAAATTTACCGGTGAGGCACGGCATAAGC
AAAAGATCGTAGCCCCAGTAAAGCAAACACTCAACTTCGATCTACTCAAACTCGCAGGTGATGTGGAATC
TAATCCAGGACCTGTCTCAAAGGGCGAGGAACTTTTTACGGGCGTTGTTCCGATCCTCGTCGAATTGGAC
GGGGACGTTAATGGGCATAAATTCTCAGTTAGTGGTGAGGGTGAGGGGGACGCGACATATGGGAAACTTA
CGCTGAAGTTCATATGTACCACCGGAAAATTGCCAGTGCCGTGGCCTACTCTCGTCACCACCCTGACATA
TGGTGTTCAGTGTTTTAGCCGGTATCCAGACCATATGAAACAGCACGATTTTTTTAAATCCGCTATGCCT
GAAGGTTACGTACAGGAGCGAACGATATTTTTTAAAGACGACGGAAACTACAAAACTAGAGCCGAGGTAA
AATTCGAGGGTGACACTCTCGTGAACCGGATCGAACTGAAGGGCATAGATTTTAAGGAGGATGGCAATAT
ACTGGGCCACAAGCTCGAATACAACTATAATTCTCATAATGTCTATATCATGGCGGACAAACAGAAAAAC
GGCATCAAGGTAAACTTTAAAATCCGACACAATATTGAGGACGGCTCTGTCCAGCTTGCGGACCATTACC
AACAGAACACGCCGATAGGGGATGGTCCAGTACTTCTCCCTGATAATCACTATTTGTCTACTCAGTCAGC
TCTTAGCAAGGACCCAAACGAAAAACGGGATCACATGGTCCTTCTTGAGTTCGTCACTGCGGCTGGGATA
ACACTCGGGATGGACGAACTGTATAAGTAGGCCGCTCGAGGAGGGCCCGAACAAAAACTCATCTCAGAAG
AGGATCTGAATAGCGCCGTCGACCATCATCATAATCATCATTGAGTTTAAACCCGCTGATCAGCCTCGAC
TGTGCCTTCTAGTTGCCAGCCATCTGTTGTTTGCCCCTCCCCCGTGCCTTCCTTGACCCTGGAAGGTGCC
ACTCCCACTGTCCTTTCCTAATAAAATGAGGAAATTGCATCGCATTGTCTGAGTAGGTGTCATTCTATTC
TGGGGGGTGGGGTGGGGCAGGACAGCAAGGGGGAGGATTGGGAAGACAATAGCAGGCATGCTGGGGATGC
GGTGGGCTCTATGGAGATCTATCGATGTTCTGGGGATGCGGTGGGCTCTATGGCTTCTGAGGCGGAAAGA
ACCAGCTGGGGCTCTAGGGGGTATCCCC
[124 nt withheld, positions 2689-2812]
C
[91 nt withheld, positions 2814-2904]
AGGGTGATGGTTCACGTACCTAGAAGTTCCTATTCCGAAGTTCCTATTCTCTAGAAAGTATAGGAACTTC
CTTGGCCAAAAAGCCTGAACTCACCGCGACGTCTGTCGAGAAGTTTCTGATCGAAAAGTTCGACAGCGTC
TCCGACCTGATGCAGCTCTCGGAGGGCGAAGAATCTCGTGCTTTCAGCTTCGATGTAGGAGGGCGTGGAT
ATGTCCTGCGGGTAAATAGCTGCGCCGATGGTTTCTACAAAGATCGTTATGTTTATCGGCACTTTGCATC
GGCCGCGCTCCCGATTCCGGAAGTGCTTGACATTGGGGAATTCAGCGAGAGCCTGACCTATTGCATCTCC
CGCCGTGCACAGGGTGTCACGTTGCAAGACCTGCCTGAAACCGAACTGCCCGCTGTTCTGCAGCCGGTCG
CGGAGGCCATGGATGCGATCGCTGCGGCCGATCTTAGCCAGACGAGCGGGTTCGGCCCATTCGGACCGCA
AGGAATCGGTCAATACACTACATGGCGTGATTTCATATGCGCGATTGCTGATCCCCATGTGTATCACTGG
CAAACTGTGATGGACGACACCGTCAGTGCGTCCGTCGCGCAGGCTCTCGATGAGCTGATGCTTTGGGCCG
AGGACTGCCCCGAAGTCCGGCACCTCGTGCACGCGGATTTCGGCTCCAACAATGTCCTGACGGACAATGG
CCGCATAACAGCGGTCATTGACTGGAGCGAGGCGATGTTCGGGGATTCCCAATACGAGGTCGCCAACATC
TTCTTCTGGAGGCCGTGGTTGGCTTGTATGGAGCAGCAGACGCGCTACTTCGAGCGGAGGCATCCGGAGC
TTGCAGGATCGCCGCGGCTCCGGGCGTATATGCTCCGCATTGGTCTTGACCAACTCTATCAGAGCTTGGT
TGACGGCAATTTCGATGATGCAGCTTGGGCGCAGGGTCGATGCGACGCAATCGTCCGATCCGGAGCCGGG
ACTGTCGGGCGTACACAAATCGCCCGCAGAAGCGCGGCCGTCTGGACCGATGGCTGTGTAGAAGTACTCG
CCGATAGTGGAAACCGACGCCCCAGCACTCGTCCGAGGGCAAAGGAATAGCACGTACTACGAGATTTCGA
TTCCACCGCCGCCTTCTATGAAAGGTTGGGCTTCGGAATCGTTTTCCGGGACGCCGGCTGGATGATCCTC
CAGCGCGGGGATCTCATGCTGGAGTTCTTCGCCCACCCCAACTTGTTTATTGCAGCTTATAATGGTTACA
AATAAAGCAATAGCATCACAAATTTCACAAATAAAGCATTTTTTTCACTGCATTCTAGTTGTGGTTTGTC
CAAACTCATCAATGTATCTTATCATGTCTGTATACCGTCGACCTCTAGCTAGAGCTTGGCGTAATCATGG
TCATAGCTGTTTCCTGTGTGAAATTGTTATCCGCTCACAATTCCACACAACATACGAGCCGGAAGCATAA
AGTGTAAAGCCTGGGGTGCCTAATGAGTGAGCTAACTCACATTAATTGCGTTGCGCTCACTGCCCGCTTT
CCAGTCGGGAAACCTGTCGTGCCAGCTGCATTAATGAATCGGCCAACGCGCGGGGAGAGGCGGTTTGCGT
ATTGGGCGCTCTTCCGCTTCCTCGCTCACTGACTCGCTGCGCTCGGTCGTTCGGCTGCGGCGAGCGGTAT
CAGCTCACTCAAAGGCGGTAATACGGTTATCCACAGAATCAGGGGATAACGCAGGAAAGAACATGTGAGC
AAAAGGCCAGCAAAAGGCCAGGAACCGTAAAAAGGCCGCGTTGCTGGCGTTTTTCCATAGGCTCCGCCCC
CCTGACGAGCATCACAAAAATCGACGCTCAAGTCAGAGGTGGCGAAACCCGACAGGACTATAAAGATACC
AGGCGTTTCCCCCTGGAAGCTCCCTCGTGCGCTCTCCTGTTCCGACCCTGCCGCTTACCGGATACCTGTC
CGCCTTTCTCCCTTCGGGAAGCGTGGCGCTTTCTCATAGCTCACGCTGTAGGTATCTCAGTTCGGTGTAG
GTCGTTCGCTCCAAGCTGGGCTGTGTGCACGAACCCCCCGTTCAGCCCGACCGCTGCGCCTTATCCGGTA
ACTATCGTCTTGAGTCCAACCCGGTAAGACACGACTTATCGCCACTGGCAGCAGCCACTGGTAACAGGAT
TAGCAGAGCGAGGTATGTAGGCGGTGCTACAGAGTTCTTGAAGTGGTGGCCTAACTACGGCTACACTAGA
AGAACAGTATTTGGTATCTGCGCTCTGCTGAAGCCAGTTACCTTCGGAAAAAGAGTTGGTAGCTCTTGAT
CCGGCAAACAAACCACCGCTGGTAGCGGTGGTTTTTTTGTTTGCAAGCAGCAGATTACGCGCAGAAAAAA
AGGATCTCAAGAAGATCCTTTGATCTTTTCTACGGGGTCTGACGCTCAGTGGAACGAAAACTCACGTTAA
GGGATTTTGGTCATGAGATTATCAAAAAGGATCTTCACCTAGATCCTTTTAAATTAAAAATGAAGTTTTA
AATCAATCTAAAGTATATATGAGTAAACTTGGTCTGACAGTTACCAATGCTTAATCAGTGAGGCACCTAT
CTCAGCGATCTGTCTATTTCGTTCATCCATAGTTGCCTGACTCCCCGTCGTGTAGATAACTACGATACGG
GAGGGCTTACCATCTGGCCCCAGTGCTGCAATGATACCGCGAGACCCACGCTCACCGGCTCCAGATTTAT
CAGCAATAAACCAGCCAGCCGGAAGGGCCGAGCGCAGAAGTGGTCCTGCAACTTTATCCGCCTCCATCCA
GTCTATTAATTGTTGCCGGGAAGCTAGAGTAAGTAGTTCGCCAGTTAATAGTTTGCGCAACGTTGTTGCC
ATTGCTACAGGCATCGTGGTGTCACGCTCGTCGTTTGGTATGGCTTCATTCAGCTCCGGTTCCCAACGAT
CAAGGCGAGTTACATGATCCCCCATGTTGTGCAAAAAAGCGGTTAGCTCCTTCGGTCCTCCGATCGTTGT
CAGAAGTAAGTTGGCCGCAGTGTTATCACTCATGGTTATGGCAGCACTGCATAATTCTCTTACTGTCATG
CCATCCGTAAGATGCTTTTCTGTGACTGGTGAGTACTCAACCAAGTCATTCTGAGAATAGTGTATGCGGC
GACCGAGTTGCTCTTGCCCGGCGTCAATACGGGATAATACCGCGCCACATAGCAGAACTTTAAAAGTGCT
CATCATTGGAAAACGTTCTTCGGGGCGAAAACTCTCAAGGATCTTACCGCTGTTGAGATCCAGTTCGATG
TAACCCACTCGTGCACCCAACTGATCTTCAGCATCTTTTACTTTCACCAGCGTTTCTGGGTGAGCAAAAA
CAGGAAGGCAAAATGCCGCAAAAAAGGGAATAAGGGCGACACGGAAATGTTGAATACTCATACTCTTCCT
TTTTCAATATTATTGAAGCATTTATCAGGGTTATTGTCTCATGAGCGGATACATATTTGAATGTATTTAG
AAAAATAAACAAATAGGGGTTCCGCGCACATTTCCCCGAAAAGTGCCACCTGACGTCGACGGATCGGGAG
ATCTCCCGATCCCCTATGGTGCACTCTCAGTACAATCTGCTCTGATGCCGCATAGTTAAGCC
Features (pLannotate 1.2.2; 20 found; start..end, strand, type, name):
    176..583     +  promoter       SFFV promoter: spleen focus-forming virus long terminal repeat (LTR) promoter
    597..1304    +  CDS            mCherry: mCherry is a basic (constitutively fluorescent) red fluorescent protein published in 2004, derived from Discosoma sp.. It is reported to be a very rapidly-maturing monomer with low acid sensitivity.
   1341..1399    +  CDS            F2A (fragment): 2A peptide from foot-and-mouth disease virus polyprotein Eukaryotic ribosomes fail to insert a peptide bond between the Gly and Pro residues, yielding separate polypeptides.
   1554..2267    +  CDS            EGFP: EGFP is a basic (constitutively fluorescent) green fluorescent protein published in 1996, derived from Aequorea victoria. It is reported to be a rapidly-maturing weak dimer with moderate acid sensitivity.
   2380..2604    +  polyA_signal   bGH poly(A) signal: bovine growth hormone polyadenylation signal
   2620..2643    +  polyA_signal   bGH poly(A) signal (fragment): bovine growth hormone polyadenylation signal
   2647..2668    +  promoter       SV40 promoter (fragment): SV40 enhancer and early promoter
   2689..2922    +  rep_origin     f1 ori (fragment) (sequence partly withheld): f1 bacteriophage origin of replication; arrow indicates direction of (+) strand synthesis
   2927..2974    +  protein_bind   FRT: FLP-mediated recombination occurs in the 8-bp core sequence TCTAGAAA (Turan and Bode, 2011). FLP recombinase from the Saccharomyces cerevisiae 2μ plasmid
   2982..4004    +  CDS            HygR: aminoglycoside phosphotransferase from E. coli; aph(4)-Ia; confers resistance to hygromycin
   4014..4139    +  CDS            ble (fragment): BLE_KLEPN - Experimental evidence at protein level: Swiss-Prot protein existence level 1. Binding protein with a strong affinity to the bleomycin family of antibiotics. Binds to CL990; an antimitotic-antibiotic compound. From Klebsiella pneumoniae.
   4134..4255    +  polyA_signal   SV40 poly(A) signal: SV40 polyadenylation signal
   4328..4344    -  protein_bind   lac operator: The lac repressor binds to the lac operator to inhibit transcription in E. coli. This inhibition can be relieved by adding lactose or isopropyl-β-D-thiogalactopyranoside (IPTG). lac repressor encoded by lacI
   4352..4382    -  promoter       lac promoter: promoter for the E. coli lac operon
   4397..4418    -  protein_bind   CAP binding site: CAP binding activates transcription in the presence of cAMP. E. coli catabolite activator protein
   4431..4523    -  CDS            lacI (fragment): lac repressor; lacI; The lac repressor binds to the lac operator to inhibit transcription in E. coli. This inhibition can be relieved by adding lactose or isopropyl-β-D-thiogalactopyranoside (IPTG).
   4706..5294    -  rep_origin     ori: high-copy-number ColE1/pMB1/pBR322/pUC origin of replication
   5465..6325    -  CDS            AmpR: β-lactamase; bla; confers resistance to ampicillin, carbenicillin, and related antibiotics
   6326..6430    -  promoter       AmpR promoter: bla
   6489..5       -  misc_feature   bom (fragment) (across the origin): basis of mobility region from pBR322
