[The description below was written by a language model from this plasmid's Addgene catalogue record and pLannotate feature annotations shown in this document.]
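Description:
EK0358 SFFV-mCherry-SG(Bdnf.s1L36)SG-EGFP (FLP-IN) is a 6.5 kb mammalian expression plasmid built on a Flp-In-type backbone. It carries a synthetic RNA sensor directed against the 3' UTR of murine Bdnf. In bacteria it is maintained through a high-copy ColE1/pUC origin and selected with ampicillin via the β-lactamase gene. Fragments of an f1 origin, lac regulatory elements and a bom region are backbone remnants.

The payload is a single transcription unit driven by the spleen focus-forming virus (SFFV) LTR promoter and terminated by a bGH polyadenylation signal. It encodes mCherry, then an annotated F2A peptide fragment, an unannotated stretch that by the construct name holds the 36 bp Bdnf sensor (s1L36) flanked by "SG" elements, which the record does not define, and finally EGFP. The associated publication concerns programmable RNA sensing by ADAR editing. In designs of this kind, the upstream reporter marks expression of the construct, while translation of the downstream reporter depends on ADAR editing of the sensor once it pairs with its target RNA. The record itself does not spell out the mechanism or the exact sensor design, so mCherry as a normalisation marker and EGFP as the sensing output is an inference.

Downstream of the cassette lies an FRT site immediately followed by a hygromycin resistance coding sequence and an SV40 poly(A) signal, with no full promoter annotated in front of it. This is the arrangement typical of Flp-In vectors: FLP-mediated recombination into a genomic FRT landing pad supplies the promoter, so hygromycin resistance selects for single-copy, site-specific integrants. The plasmid therefore appears suited to both transient transfection and generation of stable isogenic sensor cell lines.
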