Addgene plasmid #191152: EK0358 SFFV-mCherry-SG(Bdnf.s1L36)SG-EGFP (FLP-IN)
Purpose: Expression of a 36 bp long sensor for murine Bdnf 3' UTR in mammalian cells
Depositing lab: Xiaojing Gao. Depositing organization: Stanford University. Publication: Modular, programmable RNA sensing using ADAR editing in living cells. Kaseniit KE, Katz N, Kolber NS, Call CC, Wengier DL, Cody WB, Sattely ES, Gao XJ. Nat Biotechnol. 2022 Oct 5. pii: 10.1038/s41587-022-01493-x. doi: 10.1038/s41587-022-01493-x. PubMed 36198772.
Backbone
  Vector backbone: FLP-IN
  Vector type: Mammalian Expression
Growth in bacteria
  Bacterial resistance: Ampicillin, 100 μg/mL
  Growth temperature: 37°C
  Growth strain: DH5alpha
  Copy number: High Copy
Gene/Insert
  Gene/Insert name: mCherry:Bdnf.s1L36:EGFP
  Species: Synthetic
  Mutation: WT
  Promoter: SFFV
  Cloning method: Unknown
Terms and licenses: Academic/Nonprofit Terms; Industry Terms: Not Available to Industry
Depositor comments: Please see https://rnasensing.bio/ for more details. Please visit https://www.biorxiv.org/content/10.1101/2022.01.28.478207v1 for bioRxiv preprint.
How to cite: EK0358 SFFV-mCherry-SG(Bdnf.s1L36)SG-EGFP (FLP-IN) was a gift from Xiaojing Gao (Addgene plasmid # 191152 ; http://n2t.net/addgene:191152 ; RRID:Addgene_191152)
